Addgene plasmid #24333: ins-cre_cryaa-Venus
Depositing lab: Didier Stainier. Depositing organization: University of California, San Francisco (UCSF). Publication: Distinct populations of quiescent and proliferative pancreatic beta-cells identified by HOTcre mediated labeling. Hesselson D, Anderson RM, Beinat M, Stainier DY. Proc Natl Acad Sci U S A. 2009 Sep 1. 106(35):14896-901. 10.1073/pnas.0906348106 PubMed 19706417.
Backbone
  Vector backbone: pBluescript
  Backbone size w/o insert (bp): 3000
  Vector type: Worm Expression, Cre/Lox
Growth in bacteria
  Bacterial resistance: Ampicillin, 100 μg/mL
  Growth temperature: 37°C
  Growth strain: DH5alpha
  Copy number: Unknown
Gene/Insert
  Gene/Insert name: Cre
  Entrez Gene: cre (a.k.a. P1_gp003)
  Tag / fusion protein: Venus (C terminal on backbone)
  Cloning method: Restriction Enzyme
  Sequencing primers: 5′ Cre-R; 3′ EGFP-N
Terms and licenses: Academic/Nonprofit Terms; Industry Terms: Not Available to Industry
Depositor comments: ins-Cre_cryaa-Venus was generated by placing the Cre coding sequence downstream of 1.5 kb of the proximal insulin promoter. The cryaa-Venus cassette was inserted downstream of Cre in the reverse orientation using 0.54 kb of the cryaa promoter.
How to cite: ins-cre_cryaa-Venus was a gift from Didier Stainier (Addgene plasmid # 24333 ; http://n2t.net/addgene:24333 ; RRID:Addgene_24333)
