[The description below was written by a language model from this plasmid's Addgene catalogue record and pLannotate feature annotations shown in this document.]
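Description:
ins-cre_cryaa-Venus is a pBluescript-based transgenesis plasmid carrying a tissue-specific Cre driver together with an independent fluorescent marker cassette. It is propagated in E. coli through a high-copy ColE1/pUC-type origin with ampicillin selection (AmpR under its own bla promoter). It also retains typical pBluescript features: an f1 origin, flanking T7 and T3 promoters, and lac promoter/operator and lacZα remnants. The catalogue files it under "Worm Expression, Cre/Lox", but the associated publication concerns labelling of pancreatic beta-cells. The record does not state the host organism explicitly.

According to the depositor, the Cre coding sequence sits downstream of 1.5 kb of proximal insulin promoter, which restricts recombinase expression to insulin-expressing cells. A Venus cassette driven by 0.54 kb of the cryaa (alpha-A crystallin) promoter lies downstream of Cre in the reverse orientation. A lens-specific promoter of this kind typically gives an eye fluorescence signal for identifying transgene carriers, independent of Cre activity. The feature table agrees with this layout: Cre on the forward strand is followed by SV40-derived sequence and an SV40 poly(A) signal, then an FRT site. Venus with a bGH poly(A) signal lies on the opposite strand. The catalogue lists Venus as a C-terminal tag, but this arrangement shows it to be a separate reporter rather than a fusion to Cre. The two promoters themselves are not annotated and presumably occupy the unannotated gaps.

The deposited sequence also contains an mCherry open reading frame immediately upstream of Cre, which the catalogue description does not mention. Whether mCherry is fused to or co-expressed with Cre cannot be determined from the record.
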