Features (pLannotate 1.2.2; 20 found; start..end, strand, type, name):
     43..61      +  promoter       T7 promoter: promoter for bacteriophage T7 RNA polymerase
   1224..1247    +  misc_feature   MCS (fragment): pBluescript multiple cloning site
   1274..1981    +  CDS            mCherry: mCherry is a basic (constitutively fluorescent) red fluorescent protein published in 2004, derived from Discosoma sp.. It is reported to be a very rapidly-maturing monomer with low acid sensitivity.
   1994..3025    +  CDS            Cre: site-specific recombinase Cre is a site-specific recombinase from bacteriophage P1. Recombination occurs at loxP sequences.
   3038..3190    +  CDS            ble (fragment): BLE_KLEPN - Experimental evidence at protein level: Swiss-Prot protein existence level 1. Binding protein with a strong affinity to the bleomycin family of antibiotics. Binds to CL990; an antimitotic-antibiotic compound. From Klebsiella pneumoniae.
   3215..3300    +  CDS            large T antigen (fragment): large T antigen from SV40 (simian virus 40)
   3323..3457    +  polyA_signal   SV40 poly(A) signal: SV40 polyadenylation signal
   3475..3522    +  protein_bind   FRT: FLP-mediated recombination occurs in the 8-bp core sequence TCTAGAAA (Turan and Bode, 2011). FLP recombinase from the Saccharomyces cerevisiae 2μ plasmid
   3546..3753    -  polyA_signal   bGH poly(A) signal: bovine growth hormone polyadenylation signal
   3777..4496    -  CDS            Venus: yellow fluorescent protein (YFP) with fast and efficient maturation (Nagai et al., 2002) mammalian codon-optimized
   5086..5104    -  promoter       T3 promoter: promoter for bacteriophage T3 RNA polymerase
   5135..5290    +  CDS            lacZα (fragment): LacZα fragment of β-galactosidase; lacZ fragment
   5295..5723    +  rep_origin     f1 ori (sequence partly withheld): f1 bacteriophage origin of replication; arrow indicates direction of (+) strand synthesis
   5776..5880    +  promoter       AmpR promoter: bla
   5881..6741    +  CDS            AmpR: β-lactamase; bla; confers resistance to ampicillin, carbenicillin, and related antibiotics
   6912..7500    +  rep_origin     ori: high-copy-number ColE1/pMB1/pBR322/pUC origin of replication
   7683..7775    +  CDS            lacI (fragment): lac repressor; lacI; The lac repressor binds to the lac operator to inhibit transcription in E. coli. This inhibition can be relieved by adding lactose or isopropyl-β-D-thiogalactopyranoside (IPTG).
   7788..7809    +  protein_bind   CAP binding site: CAP binding activates transcription in the presence of cAMP. E. coli catabolite activator protein
   7824..7854    +  promoter       lac promoter: promoter for the E. coli lac operon
   7862..7878    +  protein_bind   lac operator: The lac repressor binds to the lac operator to inhibit transcription in E. coli. This inhibition can be relieved by adding lactose or isopropyl-β-D-thiogalactopyranoside (IPTG). lac repressor encoded by lacI
>Addgene plasmid #24333 | ins-cre_cryaa-Venus | depositor full sequence | sequence record 11366 | Author sequence
GATTACGCCAAGCGCGTTAGGGATAACAGGGTAATGCGCGCGTAATACGACTCACTATAGGGCGAATTGG
AGCTCACGCGTAAGCTTTGTTTGTACCATAATAAGCTCATTATATAATATTTAAAATGATACTGCATCAT
TAATTGATATGTTTTCTAGTTATTTTTAAATATTAGCAACTAAATTAGGAAATTATCCATAGTAAATTTA
ATGTAATATTATTTGTTATATTTAACTTCAGCCCACAGTCTAGTTTAGTTGTTGGTCCCTTATGAGAAAA
AATTTGGGCACCTCTGCTCTAGTGCTTGTAAACATTTTTGAGTATCTATAGTTGAACATGAAAGCATTTT
TTTTTTTTTTTTTTTAAGAAAATGAAGAAAGCTAAAAACCTGTATCCACTGACTTCCATTAAAAAAAGCA
AATACTAGGGATGTCTATGGTGTCTTCTTTTGTGTTCAACAAATAAGCAGAAAGTAACTGCTGACAGAAC
ATTACATTTTGTGTGAATCCCCTTATATTGTGTTAAAAACTGTAGAGAAATCATCTAATAATAAGAAATT
ATCAAGAAATAAACAGAAAATGATCTAATAGTATACTATAAAATCTTTCAAAATCCAGGCCACTACCATA
TGACTAAAACCACACATATTATGCTTTAAAAAAAGTCACAATGAAGACGTCACAAACGTTCCTGAAGACT
AATGACTCGTCTAACCCCATCTTACCTTCTGCTGTTTCACTCAAAGAAAAGCCACCAGCTGTCTCTGTGA
TCTGCTCATTCTGTGTTAACTTGTGTTCTCAACAATTAACAATTAACCAAAAGCCTCTGGAGCTGCGTGA
GCATCACGATGTGTTTGTCTTCTGTGAGCGTGGCAGTGTCCACGAAGTCAATGTGAATTGGTTGGCCAAA
CACAGCTAATGTGGCATGTGTGATTGGACAGCCACTTAAAAGTGTTAAAGTGTGTTTACGCACAGGATTG
GTTTTCCGCTGAATCAGGCAAAACCAGCAGAACCGATCTAAACTCGAGTATAAAAGTGAGTAGGAGATGC
TATTCGTCCCAAAACATCTCCACCACCATCTCCACCATTCCTCGCCTCTGCTTCGAGAACAGGTGAGTGT
CGAGCGGGATGGTAAATCTACAGAGAATGCGGAGTGTAGCTTGTGTACATGTTTTTGATTAACAGAGATT
GTATGTGTGTGTTTGTGTCAGTGTGACGGATCTAATTCGATATCAAGCTTATCGATATGGCTCCAAAGAA
GAAGCGTAAGGTAATGGTGAGCAAGGGCGAGGAGGATAACATGGCCATCATCAAGGAGTTCATGCGCTTC
AAGGTGCACATGGAGGGCTCCGTGAACGGCCACGAGTTCGAGATCGAGGGCGAGGGCGAGGGCCGCCCCT
ACGAGGGCACCCAGACCGCCAAGCTGAAGGTGACCAAGGGTGGCCCCCTGCCCTTCGCCTGGGACATCCT
GTCCCCTCAGTTCATGTACGGCTCCAAGGCCTACGTGAAGCACCCCGCCGACATCCCCGACTACTTGAAG
CTGTCCTTCCCCGAGGGCTTCAAGTGGGAGCGCGTGATGAACTTCGAGGACGGCGGCGTGGTGACCGTGA
CCCAGGACTCCTCCCTGCAGGACGGCGAGTTCATCTACAAGGTGAAGCTGCGCGGCACCAACTTCCCCTC
CGACGGCCCCGTAATGCAGAAGAAGACCATGGGCTGGGAGGCCTCCTCCGAGCGGATGTACCCCGAGGAC
GGCGCCCTGAAGGGCGAGATCAAGCAGAGGCTGAAGCTGAAGGACGGCGGCCACTACGACGCTGAGGTCA
AGACCACCTACAAGGCCAAGAAGCCCGTGCAGCTGCCCGGCGCCTACAACGTCAACATCAAGTTGGACAT
CACCTCCCACAACGAGGACTACACCATCGTGGAACAGTACGAACGCGCCGAGGGCCGCCACTCCACCGGC
GGCATGGACGAGCTGTACAAGGCAGCTAGCGCAATGTCCAATTTACTGACCGTACACCAAAATTTGCCTG
CATTACCGGTCGATGCAACGAGTGATGAGGTTCGCAAGAACCTGATGGACATGTTCAGGGATCGCCAGGC
GTTTTCTGAGCATACCTGGAAAATGCTTCTGTCCGTTTGCCGGTCGTGGGCGGCATGGTGCAAGTTGAAT
AACCGGAAATGGTTTCCCGCAGAACCTGAAGATGTTCGCGATTATCTTCTATATCTTCAGGCGCGCGGTC
TGGCAGTAAAAACTATCCAGCAACATTTGGGCCAGCTAAACATGCTTCATCGTCGGTCCGGGCTGCCACG
ACCAAGTGACAGCAATGCTGTTTCACTGGTTATGCGGCGGATCCGAAAAGAAAACGTTGATGCCGGTGAA
CGTGCAAAACAGGCTCTAGCGTTCGAACGCACTGATTTCGACCAGGTTCGTTCACTCATGGAAAATAGCG
ATCGCTGCCAGGATATACGTAATCTGGCATTTCTGGGGATTGCTTATAACACCCTGTTACGTATAGCCGA
AATTGCCAGGATCAGGGTTAAAGATATCTCACGTACTGACGGTGGGAGAATGTTAATCCATATTGGCAGA
ACGAAAACGCTGGTTAGCACCGCAGGTGTAGAGAAGGCACTTAGCCTGGGGGTAACTAAACTGGTCNAGC
GATGGATTTCCGTCTCTGGTGTAGCTGATGATCCGAATAACTACCTGTTTTGCCGGGTCAGAAAAAATGG
TGTTGCCGCGCCATCTGCCACCAGCCAGCTATCAACTCGCGCCCTGGAAGGGATTTTTGAAGCAACTCAT
CGATTGATTTACGGCGCTAAGGATGACTCTGGTCAGAGATACCTGGCCTGGTCTGGACACAGTGCCCGTG
TCGGAGCCGCGCGAGATATGGCCCGCGCTGGAGTTTCAATACCGGAGATCATGCAAGCTGGTGGCTGGAC
CAATGTAAATATTGTCATGAACTATATCCGTAACCTGGATAGTGAAACAGGGGCAATGGTGCGCCTGCTG
GAAGATGGCGATTAGGCGGCCGCCGAAATGACCGACCAAGCGACGCCCAACCTGCCATCACGAGATTTCG
ATTCCACCGCCGCCTTCTATGAAAGGTTGGGCTTCGGAATCGTTTTCCGGGACGCCGGCTGGATGATCCT
CCAGCGCGGGGATCTCATGCTGGAGTTCTTCGCCCACCCCCCGGATCTAAGCTCTAGATAAGTAATGATC
ATAATCAGCCATATCACATCTGTAGAGGTTTTACTTGCTTTAAAAAACCTCCCACACCTCCCCCTGAACC
TGAAACATAAAATGAATGCAATTGTTGTTGTTAACTTGTTTATTGCAGCTTATAATGGTTACAAATAAAG
CAATAGCATCACAAATTTCACAAATAAAGCATTTTTTTCACTGCATTCTAGTTGTGGTTTGTCCAAACTC
ATCAATGTATCTTATCATGTCTGGATCCGGGGGTACCGCGTCGAGAAGTTCCTATTCCGAAGTTCCTATT
CTCTAGAAAGTATAGGAACTTCGGGCCCGCGGTGGCGGCGATCTCTCCCCAGCATGCCTGCTATTGTCTT
CCCAATCCTCCCCCTTGCTGTCCTGCCCCACCCCACCCCCCAGAATAGAATGACACCTACTCAGACAATG
CGATGCAATTTCCTCATTTTATTAGGAAAGGACAGTGGGAGTGGCACCTTCCAGGGTCAAGGAAGGCACG
GGGGAGGGGCAAACAACAGATGGCTGGCAACTAGAAGGCACAGTCGAGGCTGATCAGCGGGCCGCTTTAC
TTGTACAGCTCGTCCATGCCGAGAGTGATCCCGGCGGCGGTCACGAACTCCAGCAGGACCATGTGATCGC
GCTTCTCGTTGGGGTCTTTGCTCAGGGCGGACTGGTAGCTCAGGTAGTGGTTGTCGGGCAGCAGCACGGG
GCCGTCGCCGATGGGGGTGTTCTGCTGGTAGTGGTCGGCGAGCTGCACGCCGCCGTCCTCGATGTTGTGG
CGGATCTTGAAGTTGGCCTTGATGCCGTTCTTCTGCTTGTCGGCGGTGATATAGACGTTGTGGCTGTTGT
AGTTGTACTCCAGCTTGTGCCCCAGGATGTTGCCGTCCTCCTTGAAGTCGATGCCCTTCAGCTCGATGCG
GTTCACCAGGGTGTCGCCCTCGAACTTCACCTCGGCGCGGGTCTTGTAGTTGCCGTCGTCCTTGAAGAAG
ATGGTGCGCTCCTGGACGTAGCCTTCGGGCATGGCGGACTTGAAGAAGTCGTGCTGCTTCATGTGGTCGG
GGTAGCGGGCGAAGCACTGCAGGCCGTAGCCCAGGGTGGTCACGAGGGTGGGCCAGGGCACGGGCAGCTT
GCCGGTGGTGCAGATCAGCTTCAGGGTCAGCTTGCCGTAGGTGGCATCGCCCTCGCCCTCGCCGGACACG
CTGAACTTGTGGCCGTTTACGTCGCCGTCCAGCTCGACCAGGATGGGCACCACCCCGGTGAACAGCTCCT
CGCCCTTGCTCACCATGTTGTCAGACCTGGTAACTCCTTACTGTAACTTATTGCACCTGATGAACAAAAG
ATGTGAACTGAACGCAAGTAGGAGGCTAATAGAGGCTAGTACAGTACAAAGATCCCCAAATGATGTGTGC
CGGCCTTAGTGGAGGCAGACCCCTGGTTATATACCTGTGCTGCAGAAAGAGGGGCTTACAAATGGATCTC
TCTGGAATGGCATTATCTCATGGTGGGAACAGTGTTGTCAGCAGAATCAGCGGGGTGGACTCTGACCTGA
GAATGACAGTCTAGCACTGAATGGCTCAGACAATACTCTTGTGGCCAACTATCACCGGAAAATAAGTGCC
TGCCAAAACAAACCAGACCAGATGAAGCTACATGGCTGTAGAACGTCAGTATTTAATGTGTTGTGGCCAC
TTGGTTCACCAGATTTAAGAGCTAATTTTTTTAAATATCACAGATAATCAATCGCTTTTTTTTTTTCTTG
ACTGAAAAGCTTAGACTGGAAAATTCTTTGAAAAAGTTTGCACTACAGAAAATAAATACATAACATCCTG
CACTGAATGCACACTATTAATGGGCCCGGTACCCAGCTTTTGTTCCCTTTAGTGAGGGTTAATTGCGCGC
TAGGGATAACAGGGTAATACGCGCTCACTGGCCGTCGTTTTACAACGTCGTGACTGGGAAAACCCTGGCG
TTACCCAACTTAATCGCCTTGCAGCACATCCCCCTTTCGCCAGCTGGCGTAATAGCGAAGAGGCCCGCAC
CGATCGCCCTTCCCAACAGTTGCGCAGCCTGAATGGCGAATGGG
[124 nt withheld, positions 5295-5418]
C
[91 nt withheld, positions 5420-5510]
A
[49 nt withheld, positions 5512-5560]
CCTTTGACGTTGGAGTCCACGTTCTTT
[37 nt withheld, positions 5588-5624]
ACCCTATCTCGGTCTATTCTTTTGATTTATAAGGGATTTTGCCGATTTCGGCCTATTGGTTAAAAAATGA
GCTGATTTAACAAAAATTTAACGCGAATTTTAACAAAATATTAACGCTTACAATTTAGGTGGCACTTTTC
GGGGAAATGTGCGCGGAACCCCTATTTGTTTATTTTTCTAAATACATTCAAATATGTATCCGCTCATGAG
ACAATAACCCTGATAAATGCTTCAATAATATTGAAAAAGGAAGAGTATGAGTATTCAACATTTCCGTGTC
GCCCTTATTCCCTTTTTTGCGGCATTTTGCCTTCCTGTTTTTGCTCACCCAGAAACGCTGGTGAAAGTAA
AAGATGCTGAAGATCAGTTGGGTGCACGAGTGGGTTACATCGAACTGGATCTCAACAGCGGTAAGATCCT
TGAGAGTTTTCGCCCCGAAGAACGTTTTCCAATGATGAGCACTTTTAAAGTTCTGCTATGTGGCGCGGTA
TTATCCCGTATTGACGCCGGGCAAGAGCAACTCGGTCGCCGCATACACTATTCTCAGAATGACTTGGTTG
AGTACTCACCAGTCACAGAAAAGCATCTTACGGATGGCATGACAGTAAGAGAATTATGCAGTGCTGCCAT
AACCATGAGTGATAACACTGCGGCCAACTTACTTCTGACAACGATCGGAGGACCGAAGGAGCTAACCGCT
TTTTTGCACAACATGGGGGATCATGTAACTCGCCTTGATCGTTGGGAACCGGAGCTGAATGAAGCCATAC
CAAACGACGAGCGTGACACCACGATGCCTGTAGCAATGGCAACAACGTTGCGCAAACTATTAACTGGCGA
ACTACTTACTCTAGCTTCCCGGCAACAATTAATAGACTGGATGGAGGCGGATAAAGTTGCAGGACCACTT
CTGCGCTCGGCCCTTCCGGCTGGCTGGTTTATTGCTGATAAATCTGGAGCCGGTGAGCGTGGGTCTCGCG
GTATCATTGCAGCACTGGGGCCAGATGGTAAGCCCTCCCGTATCGTAGTTATCTACACGACGGGGAGTCA
GGCAACTATGGATGAACGAAATAGACAGATCGCTGAGATAGGTGCCTCACTGATTAAGCATTGGTAACTG
TCAGACCAAGTTTACTCATATATACTTTAGATTGATTTAAAACTTCATTTTTAATTTAAAAGGATCTAGG
TGAAGATCCTTTTTGATAATCTCATGACCAAAATCCCTTAACGTGAGTTTTCGTTCCACTGAGCGTCAGA
CCCCGTAGAAAAGATCAAAGGATCTTCTTGAGATCCTTTTTTTCTGCGCGTAATCTGCTGCTTGCAAACA
AAAAAACCACCGCTACCAGCGGTGGTTTGTTTGCCGGATCAAGAGCTACCAACTCTTTTTCCGAAGGTAA
CTGGCTTCAGCAGAGCGCAGATACCAAATACTGTCCTTCTAGTGTAGCCGTAGTTAGGCCACCACTTCAA
GAACTCTGTAGCACCGCCTACATACCTCGCTCTGCTAATCCTGTTACCAGTGGCTGCTGCCAGTGGCGAT
AAGTCGTGTCTTACCGGGTTGGACTCAAGACGATAGTTACCGGATAAGGCGCAGCGGTCGGGCTGAACGG
GGGGTTCGTGCACACAGCCCAGCTTGGAGCGAACGACCTACACCGAACTGAGATACCTACAGCGTGAGCT
ATGAGAAAGCGCCACGCTTCCCGAAGGGAGAAAGGCGGACAGGTATCCGGTAAGCGGCAGGGTCGGAACA
GGAGAGCGCACGAGGGAGCTTCCAGGGGGAAACGCCTGGTATCTTTATAGTCCTGTCGGGTTTCGCCACC
TCTGACTTGAGCGTCGATTTTTGTGATGCTCGTCAGGGGGGCGGAGCCTATGGAAAAACGCCAGCAACGC
GGCCTTTTTACGGTTCCTGGCCTTTTGCTGGCCTTTTGCTCACATGTTCTTTCCTGCGTTATCCCCTGAT
TCTGTGGATAACCGTATTACCGCCTTTGAGTGAGCTGATACCGCTCGCCGCAGCCGAACGACCGAGCGCA
GCGAGTCAGTGAGCGAGGAAGCGGAAGAGCGCCCAATACGCAAACCGCCTCTCCCCGCGCGTTGGCCGAT
TCATTAATGCAGCTGGCACGACAGGTTTCCCGACTGGAAAGCGGGCAGTGAGCGCAACGCAATTAATGTG
AGTTAGCTCACTCATTAGGCACCCCAGGCTTTACACTTTATGCTTCCGGCTCGTATGTTGTGTGGAATTG
TGAGCGGATAACAATTTCACACAGGAAACAGCTATGACCAT
