>Addgene plasmid #24333 | ins-cre_cryaa-Venus | addgene partial sequence | sequence record 30058 | 24333 with mCherry-F
GCGCCCTGAAGGGCGAGATCAAGCAGAGGCTGAAGCTGAAGGACGGCGGCCACTACGACGCTGAGGTCAA
GACCACCTACAAGGCCAAGAAGCCCGTGCAGCTGCCCGGCGCCTACAACGTCAACATCAAGTTGGACATC
ACCTCCCACAACGAGGACTACACCATCGTGGAACAGTACGAACGCGCCGAGGGCCGCCACTCCACCGGCG
GCATGGACGAGCTGTACAAGGCAGCTAGCGCAATGTCCAATTTACTGACCGTACACCAAAATTTGCCTGC
ATTACCGGTCGATGCAACGAGTGATGAGGTTCGCAAGAACCTGATGGACATGTTCAGGGATCGCCAGGCG
TTTTCTGAGCATACCTGGAAAATGCTTCTGTCCGTTTGCCGGTCGTGGGCGGCATGGTGCAAGTTGAATA
ACCGGAAATGGTTTCCCGCAGAACCTGAAGATGTTCGCGATTATCTTCTATATCTTCAGGCGCGCGGTCT
GGCAGTAAAAACTATCCAGCAACATTTGGGCCAGCTAAACATGCTTCATCGTCGGTCCGGGCTGCCACGA
CCAAGTGACAGCAATGCTGTTTCACTGGTTATGCGGCGGATCCGAAAAGAAAACGTTGATGCCGGTGAAC
GTGCAAA
